Addgene plasmid #164702: pVG10
Purpose: yEVenus under the control of GALL promoter
Depositing lab: Sahand Jamal Rahi. Depositing organization: Swiss Federal Institute of Technology (EPFL). Publication: Multidimensional characterization of inducible promoters and a highly light-sensitive LOV-transcription factor. Gligorovski V, Sadeghi A, Rahi SJ. Nat Commun. 2023 Jun 27;14(1):3810. doi: 10.1038/s41467-023-38959-8. PubMed 37369667.
Backbone
  Vector backbone: pRS406
  Vector type: Yeast Expression
  Selectable markers: URA3
Growth in bacteria
  Bacterial resistance: Ampicillin, 100 μg/mL
  Growth temperature: 37°C
  Growth strain: DH5alpha
  Copy number: High Copy
Gene/Insert
  Gene/Insert name: GALLpr - yEVenus - CLN2 PEST - ADH1t
  Species: S. cerevisiae (budding yeast)
  Cloning method: Restriction Enzyme; 5′ cloning site BamHI (unknown if destroyed); 3′ cloning site PacI (unknown if destroyed)
Terms and licenses: Academic/Nonprofit Terms; Industry Terms: Not Available to Industry
Depositor comments: This plasmid was made by Catherine Oikonomou in Dr. Cross's lab. yEVenus is a codon-optimized yEGFP variant with F46L, S65G, V68L, S72A, M153T, V163A, S175G, and T203Y mutations. Please visit https://www.biorxiv.org/content/10.1101/2020.08.16.253310v2 for bioRxiv preprint.
How to cite: pVG10 was a gift from Sahand Jamal Rahi (Addgene plasmid # 164702 ; http://n2t.net/addgene:164702 ; RRID:Addgene_164702)
