[The description below was written by a language model from this plasmid's Addgene catalogue record and pLannotate feature annotations shown in this document.]
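Description:
pVG10 is a yeast expression reporter plasmid built on pRS406, an integrating-type shuttle vector of the pRS series. The feature table shows no yeast replication origin (no 2μ or CEN/ARS element), consistent with a plasmid that must integrate into the Saccharomyces cerevisiae genome to be maintained. Selection in yeast relies on URA3 under its own promoter, which complements uracil auxotrophy and can be counterselected with 5-FOA. In E. coli the plasmid is propagated at high copy through a ColE1/pUC-type origin with ampicillin resistance (bla). It also carries the usual pBluescript-derived remnants: an f1 origin, lac promoter/operator and lacZα fragments, and flanking T3 and T7 promoters around the split multiple cloning site.

The payload is a single cassette, GALLpr–yEVenus–CLN2 PEST–ADH1t, recorded as cloned between BamHI and PacI sites. GALL is an attenuated derivative of the galactose-inducible, Gal4-regulated GAL1 promoter, which is why the automated annotation reports it as a GAL1 promoter fragment. The reporter is yEVenus, described by the depositor as a yeast codon-optimized yellow variant of yEGFP. The annotation software labels this open reading frame YPet, presumably because of similarity among yellow fluorescent proteins, and the catalogue identity should take precedence. Fused in frame downstream is a fragment of the G1 cyclin Cln2 containing its PEST degradation signal. This destabilizes the fluorescent protein, so that fluorescence tracks changes in promoter activity more closely rather than accumulating. The ADH1 terminator ends the transcript. The associated study characterizes inducible promoters, and this construct serves as a fluorescent readout of GALL promoter activity in budding yeast.
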