Features (pLannotate 1.2.2; 22 found; start..end, strand, type, name):
     15..45      +  promoter       lac promoter: promoter for the E. coli lac operon
     53..69      +  protein_bind   lac operator: The lac repressor binds to the lac operator to inhibit transcription in E. coli. This inhibition can be relieved by adding lactose or isopropyl-β-D-thiogalactopyranoside (IPTG). lac repressor encoded by lacI
    114..132     +  promoter       T3 promoter: promoter for bacteriophage T3 RNA polymerase
    145..168     +  misc_feature   MCS (fragment): pBluescript multiple cloning site
    207..624     +  promoter       GAL1 promoter (fragment): S. cerevisiae GAL1; inducible promoter, regulated by Gal4
    652..1365    +  CDS            YPet: yellow fluorescent protein optimized for FRET with CyPet (Nguyen and Daugherty, 2005)
   1366..1899    +  CDS            CLN2 (fragment): CG12_YEAST - Experimental evidence at protein level: Swiss-Prot protein existence level 1. Essential for the control of the cell cycle at the G1/S (start) transition. Interacts with the CDC28 protein kinase to form MPF. From Saccharomyces cerevisiae (strain ATCC 204508 / S288c) (Baker's yeast).
   1923..2110    +  terminator     ADH1 terminator: S. cerevisiae ADH1; transcription terminator for the S. cerevisiae alcohol dehydrogenase 1 (ADH1) gene
   2141..2211    +  misc_feature   MCS (fragment): pBluescript multiple cloning site
   2220..2238    -  promoter       T7 promoter: promoter for bacteriophage T7 RNA polymerase
   2246..2401    +  CDS            lacZα (fragment): LacZα fragment of β-galactosidase; lacZ fragment
   2405..2833    +  rep_origin     f1 ori (sequence partly withheld): f1 bacteriophage origin of replication; arrow indicates direction of (+) strand synthesis
   2861..2912    -  misc_feature   bom (fragment): basis of mobility region from pBR322
   2991..3794    -  CDS            URA3: orotidine-5'-phosphate decarboxylase, required for uracil biosynthesis; S. cerevisiae URA3; yeast auxotrophic marker, counterselectable with 5-fluoroorotic acid (5-FOA)
   3795..4010    -  promoter       URA3 promoter: S. cerevisiae URA3
   4018..4067    -  misc_feature   bom (fragment): basis of mobility region from pBR322
   4169..4204    -  CDS            rop (fragment): Rop protein, which maintains plasmids at low copy number; rop
   4299..4403    +  promoter       AmpR promoter: bla
   4404..5264    +  CDS            AmpR: β-lactamase; bla; confers resistance to ampicillin, carbenicillin, and related antibiotics
   5435..6023    +  rep_origin     ori: high-copy-number ColE1/pMB1/pBR322/pUC origin of replication
   6206..6298    +  CDS            lacI (fragment): lac repressor; lacI; The lac repressor binds to the lac operator to inhibit transcription in E. coli. This inhibition can be relieved by adding lactose or isopropyl-β-D-thiogalactopyranoside (IPTG).
   6311..6332    +  protein_bind   CAP binding site: CAP binding activates transcription in the presence of cAMP. E. coli catabolite activator protein
>Addgene plasmid #164702 | pVG10 | addgene full sequence | sequence record 326986 | Addgene NGS Result
TAGGCACCCCAGGCTTTACACTTTATGCTTCCGGCTCGTATGTTGTGTGGAATTGTGAGCGGATAACAAT
TTCACACAGGAAACAGCTATGACCATGATTACGCCAAGCGCGCAATTAACCCTCACTAAAGGGAACAAAA
GCTGGAGCTCCACCGCGGTGGCGGCCGCCAGCTGAAGCTTCGTACGCTGCAGGTCGACGGATCCGGGACA
GCCCTCCGAAGGAAGACTCTCCTCCGTGCGTCCTCGTCTTCACCGGTCGCGTTCCTGAAACGCAGATGTG
CCTCGCGCCGCACTGCTCCGAACAATAAAGATTCTACAATACTAGCTTTTATGGTTATGAAGAGGAAAAA
TTGGCAGTAACCTGGCCCCACAAACCTTCAAATGAACGAATCAAATTAACAACCATAGGATGATAATGCG
ATTAGTTTTTTAGCCTTATTTCTGGGGTAATTAATCAGCGAAGCGATGATTTTTGATCTATTAACGGATA
TATAAATGCAAAAACTGCATAACCACTTTAACTAATACTTTCAACATTTTCGGTTTGTATTACTTCTTAT
TCAAATGTAATAAAAGTATCAACAAAAAATTGTTAATATACCTCTATACTTTAACGTCAAGGAGAAAAAA
CCCCGGATTCTATTAATTAACATGTCTAAAGGTGAAGAATTATTCACTGGTGTTGTCCCAATTTTGGTTG
AATTAGATGGTGATGTTAATGGTCACAAATTTTCTGTCTCCGGTGAAGGTGAAGGTGATGCTACTTACGG
TAAATTGACCTTAAAATTGATTTGTACTACTGGTAAATTGCCAGTTCCATGGCCAACCTTAGTCACTACT
TTAGGTTATGGTTTGCAATGTTTTGCTAGATACCCAGATCATATGAAACAACATGACTTTTTCAAGTCTG
CCATGCCAGAAGGTTATGTTCAAGAAAGAACTATTTTTTTCAAAGATGACGGTAACTACAAGACCAGAGC
TGAAGTCAAGTTTGAAGGTGATACCTTAGTTAATAGAATCGAATTAAAAGGTATTGATTTTAAAGAAGAT
GGTAACATTTTAGGTCACAAATTGGAATACAACTATAACTCTCACAATGTTTACATCACTGCTGACAAAC
AAAAGAATGGTATCAAAGCTAACTTCAAAATTAGACACAACATTGAAGATGGTGGTGTTCAATTAGCTGA
CCATTATCAACAAAATACTCCAATTGGTGATGGTCCAGTCTTGTTACCAGACAACCATTACTTATCCTAT
CAATCTGCCTTATCCAAAGATCCAAACGAAAAGAGAGACCACATGGTCTTGTTAGAATTTGTTACTGCTG
CTGGTATTACCCATGGTATTGATGAATTGTACAAAGCATCCAACTTGAACATTTCGAGAAAGCTTACCAT
ATCAACCCCATCATGCTCTTTCGAAAATTCAAATAGCACATCCATTCCTTCGCCCGCTTCCTCATCTCAA
AGCCACACTCCAATGAGAAACATGAGCTCACTCTCTGATAACAGCGTTTTCAGCCGGAATATGGAACAAT
CATCACCAATCACTCCAAGTATGTACCAATTTGGTCAGCAGCAGTCAAACAGTATATGTGGTAGCACCGT
TAGTGTGAATAGTCTGGTGAATACAAATAACAAACAAAGGATCTACGAACAAATCACGGGTCCTAACAGC
AATAACGCAACCAATGATTATATTGATTTGCTAAACCTAAATGAGTCTAACAAGGAAAACCAAAATCCCG
CAACGGCGCATTACCTCAATGGGGGCCCACCCAAGACAAGCTTCATTAACCATGGAATGTTCCCCTCGCC
AACTGGGACCATAAATAGCGGTAAATCTAGCAGTGCCTCATCTTTAATTTCTTTTGGTATGGGCAATACC
CAAGTAATATAGGGCGCGCCACTTCTAAATAAGCGAATTTCTTATGATTTATGATTTTTATTATTAAATA
AGTTATAAAAAAAATAAGTGTATACAAATTTTAAAGTGACTCTTAGGTTTTAAAACGAAAATTCTTATTC
TTGAGTAACTCTTTCCTGTAGGTCAGGTTGCTTTCTCAGGTATAGTATGAGGTCGCTCTTATTGACCACA
CCTCTACCGGCAGATCCGCTAGGGATAACAGGGTAATATAGATCCCCCGGGCTGCAGGAATTCGATATCA
AGCTTATCGATACCGTCGACCTCGAGGGGGGGCCCGGTACCCAATTCGCCCTATAGTGAGTCGTATTACG
CGCGCTCACTGGCCGTCGTTTTACAACGTCGTGACTGGGAAAACCCTGGCGTTACCCAACTTAATCGCCT
TGCAGCACATCCCCCTTTCGCCAGCTGGCGTAATAGCGAAGAGGCCCGCACCGATCGCCCTTCCCAACAG
TTGCGCAGCCTGAATGGCGAATGG
[124 nt withheld, positions 2405-2528]
C
[91 nt withheld, positions 2530-2620]
A
[49 nt withheld, positions 2622-2670]
CCTTTGACGTTGGAGTCCACGTTCTTT
[37 nt withheld, positions 2698-2734]
ACCCTATCTCGGTCTATTCTTTTGATTTATAAGGGATTTTGCCGATTTCGGCCTATTGGTTAAAAAATGA
GCTGATTTAACAAAAATTTAACGCGAATTTTAACAAAATATTAACGCTTACAATTTCCTGATGCGGTATT
TTCTCCTTACGCATCTGTGCGGTATTTCACACCGCATAGGGTAATAACTGATATAATTAAATTGAAGCTC
TAATTTGTGAGTTTAGTATACATGCATTTACTTATAATACAGTTTTTTAGTTTTGCTGGCCGCATCTTCT
CAAATATGCTTCCCAGCCTGCTTTTCTGTAACGTTCACCCTCTACCTTAGCATCCCTTCCCTTTGCAAAT
AGTCCTCTTCCAACAATAATAATGTCAGATCCTGTAGAGACCACATCATCCACGGTTCTATACTGTTGAC
CCAATGCGTCTCCCTTGTCATCTAAACCCACACCGGGTGTCATAATCAACCAATCGTAACCTTCATCTCT
TCCACCCATGTCTCTTTGAGCAATAAAGCCGATAACAAAATCTTTGTCGCTCTTCGCAATGTCAACAGTA
CCCTTAGTATATTCTCCAGTAGATAGGGAGCCCTTGCATGACAATTCTGCTAACATCAAAAGGCCTCTAG
GTTCCTTTGTTACTTCTTCTGCCGCCTGCTTCAAACCGCTAACAATACCTGGGCCCACCACACCGTGTGC
ATTCGTAATGTCTGCCCATTCTGCTATTCTGTATACACCCGCAGAGTACTGCAATTTGACTGTATTACCA
ATGTCAGCAAATTTTCTGTCTTCGAAGAGTAAAAAATTGTACTTGGCGGATAATGCCTTTAGCGGCTTAA
CTGTGCCCTCCATGGAAAAATCAGTCAAGATATCCACATGTGTTTTTAGTAAACAAATTTTGGGACCTAA
TGCTTCAACTAACTCCAGTAATTCCTTGGTGGTACGAACATCCAATGAAGCACACAAGTTTGTTTGCTTT
TCGTGCATGATATTAAATAGCTTGGCAGCAACAGGACTAGGATGAGTAGCAGCACGTTCCTTATATGTAG
CTTTCGACATGATTTATCTTCGTTTCCTGCAGGTTTTTGTTCTGTGCAGTTGGGTTAAGAATACTGGGCA
ATTTCATGTTTCTTCAACACTACATATGCGTATATATACCAATCTAAGTCTGTGCTCCTTCCTTCGTTCT
TCCTTCTGTTCGGAGATTACCGAATCAAAAAAATTTCAAGGAAACCGAAATCAAAAAAAAGAATAAAAAA
AAAATGATGAATTGAAAAGGTGGTATGGTGCACTCTCAGTACAATCTGCTCTGATGCCGCATAGTTAAGC
CAGCCCCGACACCCGCCAACACCCGCTGACGCGCCCTGACGGGCTTGTCTGCTCCCGGCATCCGCTTACA
GACAAGCTGTGACCGTCTCCGGGAGCTGCATGTGTCAGAGGTTTTCACCGTCATCACCGAAACGCGCGAG
ACGAAAGGGCCTCGTGATACGCCTATTTTTATAGGTTAATGTCATGATAATAATGGTTTCTTAGACGTCA
GGTGGCACTTTTCGGGGAAATGTGCGCGGAACCCCTATTTGTTTATTTTTCTAAATACATTCAAATATGT
ATCCGCTCATGAGACAATAACCCTGATAAATGCTTCAATAATATTGAAAAAGGAAGAGTATGAGTATTCA
ACATTTCCGTGTCGCCCTTATTCCCTTTTTTGCGGCATTTTGCCTTCCTGTTTTTGCTCACCCAGAAACG
CTGGTGAAAGTAAAAGATGCTGAAGATCAGTTGGGTGCACGAGTGGGTTACATCGAACTGGATCTCAACA
GCGGTAAGATCCTTGAGAGTTTTCGCCCCGAAGAACGTTTTCCAATGATGAGCACTTTTAAAGTTCTGCT
ATGTGGCGCGGTATTATCCCGTATTGACGCCGGGCAAGAGCAACTCGGTCGCCGCATACACTATTCTCAG
AATGACTTGGTTGAGTACTCACCAGTCACAGAAAAGCATCTTACGGATGGCATGACAGTAAGAGAATTAT
GCAGTGCTGCCATAACCATGAGTGATAACACTGCGGCCAACTTACTTCTGACAACGATCGGAGGACCGAA
GGAGCTAACCGCTTTTTTGCACAACATGGGGGATCATGTAACTCGCCTTGATCGTTGGGAACCGGAGCTG
AATGAAGCCATACCAAACGACGAGCGTGACACCACGATGCCTGTAGCAATGGCAACAACGTTGCGCAAAC
TATTAACTGGCGAACTACTTACTCTAGCTTCCCGGCAACAATTAATAGACTGGATGGAGGCGGATAAAGT
TGCAGGACCACTTCTGCGCTCGGCCCTTCCGGCTGGCTGGTTTATTGCTGATAAATCTGGAGCCGGTGAG
CGTGGGTCTCGCGGTATCATTGCAGCACTGGGGCCAGATGGTAAGCCCTCCCGTATCGTAGTTATCTACA
CGACGGGGAGTCAGGCAACTATGGATGAACGAAATAGACAGATCGCTGAGATAGGTGCCTCACTGATTAA
GCATTGGTAACTGTCAGACCAAGTTTACTCATATATACTTTAGATTGATTTAAAACTTCATTTTTAATTT
AAAAGGATCTAGGTGAAGATCCTTTTTGATAATCTCATGACCAAAATCCCTTAACGTGAGTTTTCGTTCC
ACTGAGCGTCAGACCCCGTAGAAAAGATCAAAGGATCTTCTTGAGATCCTTTTTTTCTGCGCGTAATCTG
CTGCTTGCAAACAAAAAAACCACCGCTACCAGCGGTGGTTTGTTTGCCGGATCAAGAGCTACCAACTCTT
TTTCCGAAGGTAACTGGCTTCAGCAGAGCGCAGATACCAAATACTGTTCTTCTAGTGTAGCCGTAGTTAG
GCCACCACTTCAAGAACTCTGTAGCACCGCCTACATACCTCGCTCTGCTAATCCTGTTACCAGTGGCTGC
TGCCAGTGGCGATAAGTCGTGTCTTACCGGGTTGGACTCAAGACGATAGTTACCGGATAAGGCGCAGCGG
TCGGGCTGAACGGGGGGTTCGTGCACACAGCCCAGCTTGGAGCGAACGACCTACACCGAACTGAGATACC
TACAGCGTGAGCTATGAGAAAGCGCCACGCTTCCCGAAGGGAGAAAGGCGGACAGGTATCCGGTAAGCGG
CAGGGTCGGAACAGGAGAGCGCACGAGGGAGCTTCCAGGGGGAAACGCCTGGTATCTTTATAGTCCTGTC
GGGTTTCGCCACCTCTGACTTGAGCGTCGATTTTTGTGATGCTCGTCAGGGGGGCGGAGCCTATGGAAAA
ACGCCAGCAACGCGGCCTTTTTACGGTTCCTGGCCTTTTGCTGGCCTTTTGCTCACATGTTCTTTCCTGC
GTTATCCCCTGATTCTGTGGATAACCGTATTACCGCCTTTGAGTGAGCTGATACCGCTCGCCGCAGCCGA
ACGACCGAGCGCAGCGAGTCAGTGAGCGAGGAAGCGGAAGAGCGCCCAATACGCAAACCGCCTCTCCCCG
CGCGTTGGCCGATTCATTAATGCAGCTGGCACGACAGGTTTCCCGACTGGAAAGCGGGCAGTGAGCGCAA
CGCAATTAATGTGAGTTAGCTCACTCAT
